>Addgene plasmid #100566 | hgRNA-A26_pLKO-Hyg | addgene full sequence | sequence record 192142 | Addgene NGS Result
TGTAGTCTTATGCAATACTCTTGTAGTCTTGCAACATGGTAACGATGAGTTAGCAACATGCCTTACAAGG
AGAGAAAAAGCACCGTGCATGCCGATTGGTGGAAGTAAGGTGGTACGATCGTGCCTTATTAGGAAGGCAA
CAGACGGGTCTGACATGGATTGGACGAACCACTGAATTGCCGCATTGCAGAGATATTGTATTTAAGTGCC
TAGCTCGATACATAAACGGGTCTCTCTGGTTAGACCAGATCTGAGCCTGGGAGCTCTCTGGCTAACTAGG
GAACCCACTGCTTAAGCCTCAATAAAGCTTGCCTTGAGTGCTTCAAGTAGTGTGTGCCCGTCTGTTGTGT
GACTCTGGTAACTAGAGATCCCTCAGACCCTTTTAGTCAGTGTGGAAAATCTCTAGCAGTGGCGCCCGAA
CAGGGACTTGAAAGCGAAAGGGAAACCAGAGGAGCTCTCTCGACGCAGGACTCGGCTTGCTGAAGCGCGC
ACGGCAAGAGGCGAGGGGCGGCGACTGGTGAGTACGCCAAAAATTTTGACTAGCGGAGGCTAGAAGGAGA
GAGATGGGTGCGAGAGCGTCAGTATTAAGCGGGGGAGAATTAGATCGCGATGGGAAAAAATTCGGTTAAG
GCCAGGGGGAAAGAAAAAATATAAATTAAAACATATAGTATGGGCAAGCAGGGAGCTAGAACGATTCGCA
GTTAATCCTGGCCTGTTAGAAACATCAGAAGGCTGTAGACAAATACTGGGACAGCTACAACCATCCCTTC
AGACAGGATCAGAAGAACTTAGATCATTATATAATACAGTAGCAACCCTCTATTGTGTGCATCAAAGGAT
AGAGATAAAAGACACCAAGGAAGCTTTAGACAAGATAGAGGAAGAGCAAAACAAAAGTAAGACCACCGCA
CAGCAAGCGGCCGCTGATCTTCAGACCTGGAGGAGGAGATATGAGGGACAATTGGAGAAGTGAATTATAT
AAATATAAAGTAGTAAAAATTGAACCATTAGGAGTAGCACCCACCAAGGCAAAGAGAAGAGTGGTGCAGA
GAGAAAAAAGAGCAGTGGGAATAGGAGCTTTGTTCCTTGGGTTCTTGGGAGCAGCAGGAAGCACTATGGG
CGCAGCGTCAATGACGCTGACGGTACAGGCCAGACAATTATTGTCTGGTATAGTGCAGCAGCAGAACAAT
TTGCTGAGGGCTATTGAGGCGCAACAGCATCTGTTGCAACTCACAGTCTGGGGCATCAAGCAGCTCCAGG
CAAGAATCCTGGCTGTGGAAAGATACCTAAAGGATCAACAGCTCCTGGGGATTTGGGGTTGCTCTGGAAA
ACTCATTTGCACCACTGCTGTGCCTTGGAATGCTAGTTGGAGTAATAAATCTCTGGAACAGATTTGGAAT
CACACGACCTGGATGGAGTGGGACAGAGAAATTAACAATTACACAAGCTTAATACACTCCTTAATTGAAG
AATCGCAAAACCAGCAAGAAAAGAATGAACAAGAATTATTGGAATTAGATAAATGGGCAAGTTTGTGGAA
TTGGTTTAACATAACAAATTGGCTGTGGTATATAAAATTATTCATAATGATAGTAGGAGGCTTGGTAGGT
TTAAGAATAGTTTTTGCTGTACTTTCTATAGTGAATAGAGTTAGGCAGGGATATTCACCATTATCGTTTC
AGACCCACCTCCCAACCCCGAGGGGACCCGACAGGCCCGAAGGAATAGAAGAAGAAGGTGGAGAGAGAGA
CAGAGACAGATCCATTCGATTAGTGAACGGATCTCGACGGTATCGATCACGAGACTAGCCTCGAGCGGCC
GCCCCCTTCACCGAGGGCCTATTTCCCATGATTCCTTCATATTTGCATATACGATACAAGGCTGTTAGAG
AGATAATTGGAATTAATTTGACTGTAAACACAAAGATATTAGTACAAAATACGTGACGTAGAAAGTAATA
ATTTCTTGGGTAGTTTGCAGTTTTAAAATTATGTTTTAAAATGGACTATCATATGCTTACCGTAACTTGA
AAGTATTTCGATTTCTTGGCTTTATATATCTTGTGGAAAGGACGAAACACCGGTAGACGCACCTCCACCC
CACAGTGGGGTTAGAGCTAGAAATAGCAAGTTAACCTAAGGCTAGTCCGTTATCAACTTGAAAAAGTGGC
ACCGAGTCGGTGCTTTTTTTGAATTCTCGACCTCGAGACAAATGGCAGTATTCATCCACAATTTTAAAAG
AAAAGGGGGGATTGGGGGGTACAGTGCAGGGGAAAGAATAGTAGACATAATAGCAACAGACATACAAACT
AAAGAATTACAAAAACAAATTACAAAAATTCAAAATTTTCGGGTTTATTACAGGGACAGCAGAGATCCAC
TTTGGCCGCGGCTCGAGGGGGTTGGGGTTGCGCCTTTTCCAAGGCAGCCCTGGGTTTGCGCAGGGACGCG
GCTGCTCTGGGCGTGGTTCCGGGAAACGCAGCGGCGCCGACCCTGGGTCTCGCACATTCTTCACGTCCGT
TCGCAGCGTCACCCGGATCTTCGCCGCTACCCTTGTGGGCCCCCCGGCGACGCTTCCTGCTCCGCCCCTA
AGTCGGGAAGGTTCCTTGCGGTTCGCGGCGTGCCGGACGTGACAAACGGAAGCCGCACGTCTCACTAGTA
CCCTCGCAGACGGACAGCGCCAGGGAGCAATGGCAGCGCGCCGACCGCGATGGGCTGTGGCCAATAGCGG
CTGCTCAGCAGGGCGCGCCGAGAGCAGCGGCCGGGAAGGGGCGGTGCGGGAGGCGGGGTGTGGGGCGGTA
GTGTGGGCCCTGTTCCTGCCCGCGCGGTGTTCCGCATTCTGCAAGCCTCCGGAGCGCACGTCGGCAGTCG
GCTCCCTCGTTGACCGAATCACCGACCTCTCTCCCCAGGGGGATCCACCGGATCAAGCTTGCCAGCTGGG
GCGCCCTCTGGTAAGGTTGGGAAGCCCTGCAGATCTGATCCCGGGGGGCAATGAGATATGAAAAAGCCTG
AACTCACCGCGACGTCTGTCGAGAAGTTTCTGATCGAAAAGTTCGACAGCGTCTCCGACCTGATGCAGCT
CTCGGAGGGCGAAGAATCTCGTGCTTTCAGCTTCGATGTAGGAGGGCGTGGATATGTCCTGCGGGTAAAT
AGCTGCGCCGATGGTTTCTACAAAGATCGTTATGTTTATCGGCACTTTGCATCGGCCGCGCTCCCGATTC
CGGAAGTGCTTGACATTGGGGAATTTAGCGAGAGCCTGACCTATTGCATCTCCCGCCGTGCACAGGGTGT
CACGTTGCAAGACCTGCCTGAAACCGAACTGCCCGCTGTTCTGCAGCCGGTCGCGGAGGCCATGGATGCG
ATCGCTGCGGCCGATCTTAGCCAGACGAGCGGGTTCGGCCCATTCGGACCGCAAGGAATCGGTCAATACA
CTACATGGCGTGATTTCATATGCGCGATTGCTGATCCCCATGTGTATCACTGGCAAACTGTGATGGACGA
CACCGTCAGTGCGTCCGTCGCGCAGGCTCTCGATGAGCTGATGCTTTGGGCCGAGGACTGCCCCGAAGTC
CGGCACCTCGTGCACGCGGATTTCGGCTCCAACAATGTCCTGACGGACAATGGCCGCATAACAGCGGTCA
TTGACTGGAGCGAGGCGATGTTCGGGGATTCCCAATACGAGGTCGCCAACATCTTCTTCTGGAGGCCGTG
GTTGGCTTGTATGGAGCAGCAGACGCGCTACTTCGAGCGGAGGCATCCGGAGCTTGCAGGATCGCCGCGG
CTCCGGGCGTATATGCTCCGCATTGGTCTTGACCAACTCTATCAGAGCTTGGTTGACGGCAATTTCGATG
ATGCAGCTTGGGCGCAGGGTCGATGCGACGCAATCGTCCGATCCGGAGCCGGGACTGTCGGGCGTACACA
AATCGCCCGCAGAAGCGCGGCCGTCTGGACCGATGGCTGTGTAGAAGTACTCGCCGATAGTGGAAACCGA
CGCCCCAGCACTCGTCCGAGGGCAAAGGAATAGAGTAGATGCCGACCGGGATCTATCGATACCGTCGACC
TCGAGGGGGGGCCCGGTACCTTTAAGACCAATGACTTACAAGGCAGCTGTAGATCTTAGCCACTTTTTAA
AAGAAAAGGGGGGACTGGAAGGGCTAATTCACTCCCAACGAAGACAAGATCTGCTTTTTGCTTGTACTGG
GTCTCTCTGGTTAGACCAGATCTGAGCCTGGGAGCTCTCTGGCTAACTAGGGAACCCACTGCTTAAGCCT
CAATAAAGCTTGCCTTGAGTGCTTCAAGTAGTGTGTGCCCGTCTGTTGTGTGACTCTGGTAACTAGAGAT
CCCTCAGACCCTTTTAGTCAGTGTGGAAAATCTCTAGCAGTAGTAGTTCATGTCATCTTATTATTCAGTA
TTTATAACTTGCAAAGAAATGAATATCAGAGAGTGAGAGGAACTTGTTTATTGCAGCTTATAATGGTTAC
AAATAAAGCAATAGCATCACAAATTTCACAAATAAAGCATTTTTTTCACTGCATTCTAGTTGTGGTTTGT
CCAAACTCATCAATGTATCTTATCATGTCTGGCTCTAGCTATCCCGCCCCTAACTCCGCCCATCCCGCCC
CTAACTCCGCCCAGTTCCGCCCATTCTCCGCCCCATGGCTGACTAATTTTTTTTATTTATGCAGAGGCCG
AGGCCGCCTCGGCCTCTGAGCTATTCCAGAAGTAGTGAGGAGGCTTTTTTGGAGGCCTAGGGACGTACCC
AATTCGCCCTATAGTGAGTCGTATTACGCGCGCTCACTGGCCGTCGTTTTACAACGTCGTGACTGGGAAA
ACCCTGGCGTTACCCAACTTAATCGCCTTGCAGCACATCCCCCTTTCGCCAGCTGGCGTAATAGCGAAGA
GGCCCGCACCGATCGCCCTTCCCAACAGTTGCGCAGCCTGAATGGCGAATGGG
[124 nt withheld, positions 4954-5077]
C
[91 nt withheld, positions 5079-5169]
A
[49 nt withheld, positions 5171-5219]
CCTTTGACGTTGGAGTCCACGTTCTTT
[37 nt withheld, positions 5247-5283]
ACCCTATCTCGGTCTATTCTTTTGATTTATAAGGGATTTTGCCGATTTCGGCCTATTGGTTAAAAAATGA
GCTGATTTAACAAAAATTTAACGCGAATTTTAACAAAATATTAACGCTTACAATTTAGGTGGCACTTTTC
GGGGAAATGTGCGCGGAACCCCTATTTGTTTATTTTTCTAAATACATTCAAATATGTATCCGCTCATGAG
ACAATAACCCTGATAAATGCTTCAATAATATTGAAAAAGGAAGAGTATGAGTATTCAACATTTCCGTGTC
GCCCTTATTCCCTTTTTTGCGGCATTTTGCCTTCCTGTTTTTGCTCACCCAGAAACGCTGGTGAAAGTAA
AAGATGCTGAAGATCAGTTGGGTGCACGAGTGGGTTACATCGAACTGGATCTCAACAGCGGTAAGATCCT
TGAGAGTTTTCGCCCCGAAGAACGTTTTCCAATGATGAGCACTTTTAAAGTTCTGCTATGTGGCGCGGTA
TTATCCCGTATTGACGCCGGGCAAGAGCAACTCGGTCGCCGCATACACTATTCTCAGAATGACTTGGTTG
AGTACTCACCAGTCACAGAAAAGCATCTTACGGATGGCATGACAGTAAGAGAATTATGCAGTGCTGCCAT
AACCATGAGTGATAACACTGCGGCCAACTTACTTCTGACAACGATCGGAGGACCGAAGGAGCTAACCGCT
TTTTTGCACAACATGGGGGATCATGTAACTCGCCTTGATCGTTGGGAACCGGAGCTGAATGAAGCCATAC
CAAACGACGAGCGTGACACCACGATGCCTGTAGCAATGGCAACAACGTTGCGCAAACTATTAACTGGCGA
ACTACTTACTCTAGCTTCCCGGCAACAATTAATAGACTGGATGGAGGCGGATAAAGTTGCAGGACCACTT
CTGCGCTCGGCCCTTCCGGCTGGCTGGTTTATTGCTGATAAATCTGGAGCCGGTGAGCGTGGGTCTCGCG
GTATCATTGCAGCACTGGGGCCAGATGGTAAGCCCTCCCGTATCGTAGTTATCTACACGACGGGGAGTCA
GGCAACTATGGATGAACGAAATAGACAGATCGCTGAGATAGGTGCCTCACTGATTAAGCATTGGTAACTG
TCAGACCAAGTTTACTCATATATACTTTAGATTGATTTAAAACTTCATTTTTAATTTAAAAGGATCTAGG
TGAAGATCCTTTTTGATAATCTCATGACCAAAATCCCTTAACGTGAGTTTTCGTTCCACTGAGCGTCAGA
CCCCGTAGAAAAGATCAAAGGATCTTCTTGAGATCCTTTTTTTCTGCGCGTAATCTGCTGCTTGCAAACA
AAAAAACCACCGCTACCAGCGGTGGTTTGTTTGCCGGATCAAGAGCTACCAACTCTTTTTCCGAAGGTAA
CTGGCTTCAGCAGAGCGCAGATACCAAATACTGTTCTTCTAGTGTAGCCGTAGTTAGGCCACCACTTCAA
GAACTCTGTAGCACCGCCTACATACCTCGCTCTGCTAATCCTGTTACCAGTGGCTGCTGCCAGTGGCGAT
AAGTCGTGTCTTACCGGGTTGGACTCAAGACGATAGTTACCGGATAAGGCGCAGCGGTCGGGCTGAACGG
GGGGTTCGTGCACACAGCCCAGCTTGGAGCGAACGACCTACACCGAACTGAGATACCTACAGCGTGAGCT
ATGAGAAAGCGCCACGCTTCCCGAAGGGAGAAAGGCGGACAGGTATCCGGTAAGCGGCAGGGTCGGAACA
GGAGAGCGCACGAGGGAGCTTCCAGGGGGAAACGCCTGGTATCTTTATAGTCCTGTCGGGTTTCGCCACC
TCTGACTTGAGCGTCGATTTTTGTGATGCTCGTCAGGGGGGCGGAGCCTATGGAAAAACGCCAGCAACGC
GGCCTTTTTACGGTTCCTGGCCTTTTGCTGGCCTTTTGCTCACATGTTCTTTCCTGCGTTATCCCCTGAT
TCTGTGGATAACCGTATTACCGCCTTTGAGTGAGCTGATACCGCTCGCCGCAGCCGAACGACCGAGCGCA
GCGAGTCAGTGAGCGAGGAAGCGGAAGAGCGCCCAATACGCAAACCGCCTCTCCCCGCGCGTTGGCCGAT
TCATTAATGCAGCTGGCACGACAGGTTTCCCGACTGGAAAGCGGGCAGTGAGCGCAACGCAATTAATGTG
AGTTAGCTCACTCATTAGGCACCCCAGGCTTTACACTTTATGCTTCCGGCTCGTATGTTGTGTGGAATTG
TGAGCGGATAACAATTTCACACAGGAAACAGCTATGACCATGATTACGCCAAGCGCGCAATTAACCCTCA
CTAAAGGGAACAAAAGCTGGAGCTGCAAGCTTAA
Features (pLannotate 1.2.2; 27 found; start..end, strand, type, name):
      1..227     +  promoter       RSV promoter: Rous sarcoma virus enhancer/promoter
    228..408     +  LTR            5' LTR (truncated): truncated 5' long terminal repeat (LTR) from HIV-1
    455..580     +  misc_feature   HIV-1 Ψ: packaging signal of human immunodeficiency virus type 1
    564..927     +  CDS            HIV-1 gag (fragment): gag protein from human immunodeficiency virus 1; gag
   1073..1306    +  misc_feature   RRE: The Rev response element (RRE) of HIV-1 allows for Rev-dependent mRNA export from the nucleus to the cytoplasm.
   1683..1783    +  CDS            Rev (fragment): human immunodeficiency virus 1 (HIV-1) Rev protein; rev; enhances nuclear export of unspliced and incompletely spliced viral mRNAs
   1833..2073    +  promoter       U6 promoter: RNA polymerase III promoter for human U6 snRNA
   2111..2183    +  misc_RNA       gRNA scaffold: guide RNA scaffold for the Streptococcus pyogenes CRISPR/Cas9 system
   2232..2349    +  misc_feature   cPPT/CTS: central polypurine tract and central termination sequence of HIV-1
   2398..2908    +  promoter       hPGK promoter: human phosphoglycerate kinase 1 promoter
   2998..4020    +  CDS            hph: KHYB_ECOLX - Experimental evidence at protein level: Swiss-Prot protein existence level 1. The aminoglycoside phosphotransferases achieve inactivation of their antibiotic substrates by phosphorylation. Only phosphorylates hygromycin and closely related compounds such as demethyl analogs and destomycin. From Escherichia coli.
   4044..4080    +  misc_feature   MCS (fragment): pBluescript multiple cloning site
   4076..4144    +  CDS            nef (fragment): NEF_HV1Z2 - Experimental evidence at protein level: Swiss-Prot protein existence level 1. Extracellular Nef protein targets CD4(+) T-lymphocytes for apoptosis by interacting with CXCR4 surface receptors. From Human immunodeficiency virus type 1 group M subtype D (isolate Z2/CDC-Z34) (HIV-1).
   4146..4379    +  LTR            3' LTR (ΔU3): self-inactivating 3' long terminal repeat (LTR) from HIV-1
   4451..4572    +  polyA_signal   SV40 poly(A) signal: SV40 polyadenylation signal
   4612..4747    +  rep_origin     SV40 ori: SV40 origin of replication
   4768..4786    -  promoter       T7 promoter: promoter for bacteriophage T7 RNA polymerase
   4794..4949    +  CDS            lacZα (fragment): LacZα fragment of β-galactosidase; lacZ fragment
   4954..5382    +  rep_origin     f1 ori (sequence partly withheld): f1 bacteriophage origin of replication; arrow indicates direction of (+) strand synthesis
   5435..5539    +  promoter       AmpR promoter: bla
   5540..6400    +  CDS            AmpR: β-lactamase; bla; confers resistance to ampicillin, carbenicillin, and related antibiotics
   6571..7159    +  rep_origin     ori: high-copy-number ColE1/pMB1/pBR322/pUC origin of replication
   7342..7434    +  CDS            lacI (fragment): lac repressor; lacI; The lac repressor binds to the lac operator to inhibit transcription in E. coli. This inhibition can be relieved by adding lactose or isopropyl-β-D-thiogalactopyranoside (IPTG).
   7447..7468    +  protein_bind   CAP binding site: CAP binding activates transcription in the presence of cAMP. E. coli catabolite activator protein
   7483..7513    +  promoter       lac promoter: promoter for the E. coli lac operon
   7521..7537    +  protein_bind   lac operator: The lac repressor binds to the lac operator to inhibit transcription in E. coli. This inhibition can be relieved by adding lactose or isopropyl-β-D-thiogalactopyranoside (IPTG). lac repressor encoded by lacI
   7582..7600    +  promoter       T3 promoter: promoter for bacteriophage T3 RNA polymerase
