[The description below was written by a language model from this plasmid's Addgene catalogue record and pLannotate feature annotations shown in this document.]
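Description:
hgRNA-A26_pLKO-Hyg is a lentiviral transfer plasmid of about 7.6 kb, built on the pLKO.1 Hygro backbone, that delivers a homing guide RNA (hgRNA-A26) into mammalian cells. In bacteria it is maintained through a high-copy ColE1/pUC-type origin and selected with ampicillin via the β-lactamase gene. The backbone also contains an f1 origin, an SV40 origin, and remnants of a pBluescript-type cloning region (lac promoter/operator, lacZα fragment, T3 and T7 promoters). The viral portion has a third-generation, self-inactivating layout. An RSV promoter fused to a truncated HIV-1 5' LTR drives the genomic RNA, followed by the Ψ packaging signal with a partial gag sequence, the Rev response element for Rev-dependent nuclear export, a cPPT/CTS element, and a ΔU3 3' LTR that leaves the integrated provirus without LTR promoter activity. An SV40 polyadenylation signal lies downstream.

The payload is a human U6 (RNA polymerase III) promoter driving the A26 spacer joined to a Streptococcus pyogenes Cas9 guide RNA scaffold. The associated publication concerns rapidly evolving homing CRISPR barcodes. In general, a homing guide RNA is engineered so that the Cas9 complex it forms cuts its own encoding locus, and repeated rounds of cutting and imprecise repair accumulate diverse mutations there. The scaffold modification that allows this self-targeting is not annotated in the feature table, and the plasmid encodes no Cas9, which must be supplied separately. A separate cassette, the human PGK promoter driving the hph hygromycin phosphotransferase gene, allows hygromycin selection of transduced cells. The construct fits stable integration of an evolving barcode locus for uses such as cell tagging or lineage recording, though the record states its purpose only as hgRNA-A26 in a lentiviral backbone.
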