Addgene plasmid #100566: hgRNA-A26_pLKO-Hyg
Purpose: hgRNA-A26 in a lentiviral backbone
Depositing lab: George Church. Depositing organization: Harvard Medical School. Publication: Rapidly evolving homing CRISPR barcodes. Kalhor R, Mali P, Church GM. Nat Methods. 2017 Feb;14(2):195-200. doi: 10.1038/nmeth.4108. Epub 2016 Dec 5. PubMed 27918539.
Backbone
  Vector backbone: pLKO.1 Hygro
  Total vector size (bp): 7629
  Vector type: Mammalian Expression, Lentiviral, CRISPR, Synthetic Biology
  Selectable markers: Hygromycin
Growth in bacteria
  Bacterial resistance: Ampicillin, 100 μg/mL
  Growth temperature: 30°C
  Growth strain: NEB Stable
  Copy number: Unknown
Gene/Insert
  Gene/Insert name: hgRNA-A26
  gRNA/shRNA sequence: CGCACCTCCACCCCACAGTG
Terms and licenses: Academic/Nonprofit Terms; Industry Terms: Not Available to Industry
How to cite: hgRNA-A26_pLKO-Hyg was a gift from George Church (Addgene plasmid # 100566 ; http://n2t.net/addgene:100566 ; RRID:Addgene_100566)
